>Addgene plasmid #199573 | FLAG SMG1 WT | addgene full sequence | sequence record 391054 | Addgene NGS Result
TATAGCATAAATCAATATTGGCTATTGGCCATTGCATACGTTGTATCTATATCATAATATGTACATTTAT
ATTGGCTCATGTCCAATATGACCGCCATGTTGACATTGATTATTGACTAGTTATTAATAGTAATCAATTA
CGGGGTCATTAGTTCATAGCCCATATATGGAGTTCCGCGTTACATAACTTACGGTAAATGGCCCGCCTGG
CTGACCGCCCAACGACCCCCGCCCATTGACGTCAATAATGACGTATGTTCCCATAGTAACGCCAATAGGG
ACTTTCCATTGACGTCAATGGGTGGAGTATTTACGGTAAACTGCCCACTTGGCAGTACATCAAGTGTATC
ATATGCCAAGTCCGCCCCCTATTGACGTCAATGACGGTAAATGGCCCGCCTGGCATTATGCCCAGTACAT
GACCTTACGGGACTTTCCTACTTGGCAGTACATCTACGTATTAGTCATCGCTATTACCATGGTGATGCGG
TTTTGGCAGTACACCAATGGGCGTGGATAGCGGTTTGACTCACGGGGATTTCCAAGTCTCCACCCCATTG
ACGTCAATGGGAGTTTGTTTTGGCACCAAAATCAACGGGACTTTCCAAAATGTCGTAATAACCCCGCCCC
GTTGACGCAAATGGGCGGTAGGCGTGTACGGTGGGAGGTCTATATAAGCAGAGCTCGTTTAGTGAACCGT
CAGAATTGATCTACCATGGACTACAAAGACGATGACGACAAGCTTGCGGCCGCGAATTCATCGATAGATC
TGATATCGGTACCAGTCGAGATCCATGTCGTGTCGGGGAAGGTAATGAGCCGCAGAGCCCCGGGGTCTCG
GCTGAGCAGCGGCGGCGGCGGCGGCGGCACCAAGTATCCGCGGAGCTGGAATGACTGGCAACCCAGAACT
GATAGTGCATCAGCCGACCCAGATAATTTAAAATATTCTTCATCCAGAGATAGAGGTGGTTCTTCCTCTT
ACGGACTGCAACCTTCAAATTCAGCTGTGGTGTCTCGGCAAAGGCACGATGATACCAGAGTCCACGCTGA
CATACAGAATGACGAAAAGGGTGGCTACAGTGTCAATGGAGGATCTGGGGAAAATACTTATGGTCGGAAG
TCGTTGGGGCAAGAGCTGAGGGTTAACAATGTGACCAGCCCTGAGTTCACCAGTGTTCAGCATGGCAGTC
GTGCTTTAGCCACCAAAGACATGAGGAAATCACAGGAGAGATCGATGTCTTATTCTGATGAGTCTCGACT
GTCGAATCTTCTTCGGAGGATCACCCGGGAAGACGACAGAGACCGAAGATTGGCTACTGTAAAGCAGTTG
AAAGAATTTATTCAGCAACCAGAAAATAAGCTGGTACTAGTTAAACAATTGGATAATATCTTGGCTGCTG
TACATGACGTGCTTAATGAAAGTAGCAAATTGCTTCAGGAGTTGAGACAGGAGGGAGCTTGCTGTCTTGG
CCTTCTTTGTGCTTCTCTGAGCTATGAGGCTGAGAAGATCTTCAAGTGGATTTTTAGCAAATTTAGCTCA
TCTGCAAAAGATGAAGTTAAACTCCTCTACTTATGTGCCACCTACAAAGCACTAGAGACTGTAGGAGAAA
AGAAAGCCTTTTCATCTGTAATGCAGCTTGTAATGACCAGCCTGCAGTCTATTCTTGAAAATGTGGATAC
ACCAGAATTGCTTTGTAAATGTGTTAAGTGCATTCTTTTGGTGGCTCGATGTTACCCTCATATTTTCAGC
ACTAATTTTAGGGATACAGTTGATATATTAGTTGGATGGCATATAGATCATACTCAGAAACCTTCGCTCA
CGCAGCAGGTATCTGGGTGGTTGCAGAGTTTGGAGCCATTTTGGGTAGCTGATCTTGCATTTTCTACTAC
TCTTCTTGGTCAGTTTCTGGAAGACATGGAAGCATATGCTGAGGACCTCAGCCATGTGGCCTCTGGGGAA
TCAGTGGATGAAGATGTCCCTCCTCCATCAGTGTCATTACCAAAGCTGGCTGCACTTCTCCGGGTATTTA
GTACTGTGGTGAGGAGCATTGGGGAACGCTTCAGCCCAATTCGGGGTCCTCCAATTACTGAGGCATATGT
AACAGATGTTCTGTACAGAGTAATGAGATGTGTGACGGCTGCAAACCAGGTGTTTTTTTCTGAGGCTGTG
TTGACAGCTGCTAATGAGTGTGTTGGTGTTTTGCTCGGCAGCTTGGATCCTAGCATGACTATACATTGTG
ACATGGTCATTACATATGGATTAGACCAACTGGAGAATTGCCAGACTTGTGGTACCGATTATATCATCTC
AGTCTTGAATTTACTCACGCTGATTGTTGAACAGATAAATACGAAACTGCCATCATCATTTGTAGAAAAA
CTGTTTATACCATCATCTAAACTACTATTCTTGCGTTATCATAAAGAAAAAGAGGTTGTTGCTGTAGCCC
ATGCTGTTTATCAAGCAGTGCTCAGCTTGAAGAATATTCCTGTTTTGGAGACTGCCTATAAGTTAATATT
GGGAGAAATGACTTGTGCCCTAAACAACCTCCTACACAGTCTACAACTTCCTGAGGCCTGTTCTGAAATA
AAACATGAGGCTTTTAAGAATCATGTGTTCAATGTAGACAATGCAAAATTTGTAGTTATATTTGACCTCA
GTGCCCTGACTACAATTGGAAATGCCAAAAACTCACTAATAGGGATGTGGGCGCTATCTCCAACTGTCTT
TGCACTTCTGAGTAAGAATCTGATGATTGTGCACAGTGACCTGGCTGTTCACTTCCCTGCCATTCAGTAT
GCTGTGCTCTACACATTGTATTCTCATTGTACCAGGCATGATCACTTTATCTCTAGTAGCCTCAGTTCTT
CCTCTCCTTCTTTGTTTGATGGAGCTGTGATTAGCACTGTAACTACGGCTACAAAGAAACATTTCTCAAT
TATATTAAATCTTCTGGGAATATTACTTAAGAAAGATAACCTTAACCAGGACACGAGGAAACTGTTAATG
ACTTGGGCTTTGGAAGCAGCTGTTTTAATGAAGAAGTCTGAAACATACGCACCTTTATTCTCTCTTCCGT
CTTTCCATAAATTTTGCAAAGGCCTTTTAGCCAACACTCTCGTTGAAGATGTGAATATCTGTCTGCAGGC
ATGCAGCAGTCTACATGCTCTGTCCTCTTCCTTGCCAGATGATCTTTTACAGAGATGTGTCGATGTTTGC
CGTGTTCAACTAGTGCACAGTGGAACTCGTATTCGACAAGCATTTGGAAAACTGTTGAAATCAATTCCTT
TAGATGTTGTCCTAAGCAATAACAATCACACAGAAATTCAAGAAATTTCTTTAGCATTAAGAAGTCACAT
GAGTAAAGCACCAAGTAATACATTCCACCCCCAAGATTTCTCTGATGTTATTAGTTTTATTTTGTATGGG
AACTCTCATAGAACAGGGAAGGACAATTGGTTGGAAAGACTGTTCTATAGCTGCCAGAGACTGGATAAGC
GTGACCAGTCAACAATTCCACGCAATCTCCTGAAGACAGATGCTGTCCTTTGGCAGTGGGCCATATGGGA
AGCTGCACAATTCACTGTTCTTTCTAAGCTGAGAACCCCACTGGGCAGAGCTCAAGACACCTTCCAGACA
ATTGAAGGTATCATTCGAAGTCTCGCAGCTCACACATTAAACCCTGATCAGGATGTTAGTCAGTGGACAA
CTGCAGACAATGATGAAGGCCATGGTAACAACCAACTTAGACTTGTTCTTCTTCTGCAGTATCTGGAAAA
TCTGGAGAAATTAATGTATAATGCATACGAGGGATGTGCTAATGCATTAACTTCACCTCCCAAGGTCATT
AGAACTTTTTTCTATACCAATCGCCAAACTTGTCAGGACTGGCTAACGCGGATTCGACTCTCCATCATGA
GGGTAGGATTGTTGGCAGGCCAGCCTGCAGTGACAGTGAGACATGGCTTTGACTTGCTTACAGAGATGAA
AACAACCAGCCTATCTCAGGGGAATGAATTGGAAGTAACCATTATGATGGTGGTAGAAGCATTATGTGAA
CTTCATTGTCCTGAAGCTATACAGGGAATTGCTGTCTGGTCATCATCTATTGTTGGAAAAAATCTTCTGT
GGATTAACTCAGTGGCTCAACAGGCTGAAGGGAGGTTTGAAAAGGCCTCTGTGGAGTACCAGGAACACCT
GTGTGCCATGACAGGTGTTGATTGCTGCATCTCCAGCTTTGACAAATCGGTGCTCACCTTAGCCAATGCT
GGGCGTAACAGTGCCAGCCCGAAACATTCTCTGAATGGTGAATCCAGAAAAACTGTGCTGTCCAAACCGA
CTGACTCTTCCCCTGAGGTTATAAATTATTTAGGAAATAAAGCATGTGAGTGCTACATCTCAATTGCCGA
TTGGGCTGCTGTGCAGGAATGGCAGAACGCTATCCATGACTTGAAAAAGAGTACCAGTAGCACTTCCCTC
AACCTGAAAGCTGACTTCAACTATATAAAATCATTAAGCAGCTTTGAGTCTGGAAAATTTGTTGAATGTA
CCGAGCAGTTAGAATTGTTACCAGGAGAAAATATCAATCTACTTGCTGGAGGATCAAAAGAAAAAATAGA
CATGAAAAAACTGCTTCCTAACATGTTAAGTCCGGATCCGAGGGAACTTCAGAAATCCATTGAAGTTCAA
TTGTTAAGAAGTTCTGTTTGTTTGGCAACTGCTTTAAACCCGATAGAACAAGATCAGAAGTGGCAGTCTA
TAACTGAAAATGTGGTAAAGTACTTGAAGCAAACATCCCGCATCGCTATTGGACCTCTGAGACTTTCTAC
TTTAACAGTTTCACAGTCTTTGCCAGTTCTAAGTACCTTGCAGCTGTATTGCTCATCTGCTTTGGAGAAC
ACAGTTTCTAACAGACTTTCAACAGAGGACTGTCTTATTCCACTCTTCAGTGAAGCTTTACGTTCATGTA
AACAGCATGACGTGAGGCCATGGATGCAGGCATTAAGGTATACTATGTACCAGAATCAGTTGTTGGAGAA
AATTAAAGAACAAACAGTCCCAATTAGAAGCCATCTCATGGAATTAGGTCTAACAGCAGCAAAATTTGCT
AGAAAACGAGGGAATGTGTCCCTTGCAACAAGACTGCTGGCACAGTGCAGTGAAGTTCAGCTGGGAAAGA
CCACCACTGCACAGGATTTAGTCCAACATTTTAAAAAACTATCAACCCAAGGTCAAGTGGATGAAAAATG
GGGGCCCGAACTTGATATTGAAAAAACCAAATTGCTTTATACAGCAGGCCAGTCAACACATGCAATGGAA
ATGTTGAGTTCTTGTGCCATATCTTTCTGCAAGTCTGTGAAAGCTGAATATGCAGTTGCTAAATCAATTC
TGACACTGGCTAAATGGATCCAGGCAGAATGGAAAGAGATTTCAGGACAGCTGAAACAGGTTTACAGAGC
TCAGCACCAACAGAACTTCACAGGTCTTTCTACTTTGTCTAAAAACATACTCACTCTAATAGAACTGCCA
TCTGTTAATACGATGGAAGAAGAGTATCCTCGGATCGAGAGTGAATCTACAGTGCATATTGGAGTTGGAG
AACCTGACTTCATTTTGGGACAGTTATATCACCTGTCTTCAGTACAGGCACCTGAAGTAGCCAAATCTTG
GGCAGCGTTGGCCAGCTGGGCTTATAGGTGGGGCAGAAAGGTGGTTGACAATGCCAGTCAGGGAGAAGGT
GTTCGTCTGCTGCCTAGAGAAAAATCTGAAGTTCAGAATCTACTTCCAGACACTATAACTGAGGAAGAGA
AAGAGAGAATATATGGTATTCTTGGACAGGCTGTGTGTCGGCCGGCGGGGATTCAGGATGAAGATATAAC
ACTTCAGATAACTGAGAGTGAAGACAACGAAGAAGATGACATGGTTGATGTTATCTGGCGTCAGTTGATA
TCAAGCTGCCCATGGCTTTCAGAACTTGATGAAAGTGCAACTGAAGGAGTTATTAAAGTGTGGAGGAAAG
TTGTAGATAGAATATTCAGCCTGTACAAACTCTCTTGCAGTGCATACTTTACTTTCCTTAAACTCAACGC
TGGTCAAATTCCTTTAGATGAGGATGACCCTAGGCTGCATTTAAGTCACAGAGTGGAACAGAGCACTGAT
GACATGATTGTGATGGCCACATTGCGCCTGCTGCGGTTGCTCGTGAAGCATGCTGGTGAGCTTCGGCAGT
ATCTGGAGCACGGCTTGGAGACAACACCCACTGCACCATGGAGGGGAATTATTCCGCAACTTTTCTCACG
CTTAAACCACCCTGAAGTGTATGTGCGCCAAAGTATTTGTAACCTTCTCTGCCGTGTGGCTCAAGATTCC
CCACATCTCATATTGTATCCTGCAATAGTGGGTACCATATCGCTTAGTAGTGAATCCCAGGCTTCAGGAA
ATAAATTTTCCACTGCAATTCCAACTTTACTTGGCAATATTCAAGGAGAAGAATTGCTGGTTTCTGAATG
TGAGGGAGGAAGTCCTCCTGCATCTCAGGATAGCAATAAGGATGAACCTAAAAGTGGATTAAATGAAGAC
CAAGCCATGATGCAGGATTGTTACAGCAAAATTGTAGATAAGCTGTCCTCTGCAAACCCCACCATGGTAT
TACAGGTTCAGATGCTCGTGGCTGAACTGCGCAGGGTCACTGTGCTCTGGGATGAGCTCTGGCTGGGAGT
TTTGCTGCAACAACACATGTATGTCCTGAGACGAATTCAGCAGCTTGAAGATGAGGTGAAGAGAGTCCAG
AACAACAACACCTTACGCAAAGAAGAGAAAATTGCAATCATGAGGGAGAAGCACACAGCTTTGATGAAGC
CCATCGTATTTGCTTTGGAGCATGTGAGGAGTATCACAGCGGCTCCTGCAGAAACACCTCATGAAAAATG
GTTTCAGGATAACTATGGTGATGCCATTGAAAATGCCCTAGAAAAACTGAAGACTCCATTGAACCCTGCA
AAGCCTGGGAGCAGCTGGATTCCATTTAAAGAGATAATGCTAAGTTTGCAACAGAGAGCACAGAAACGTG
CAAGTTACATCTTGCGTCTTGAAGAAATCAGTCCATGGTTGGCTGCCATGACTAACACTGAAATTGCTCT
TCCTGGGGAAGTCTCAGCCAGAGACACTGTCACAATCCATAGTGTGGGCGGAACCATCACAATCTTACCG
ACTAAAACCAAGCCAAAGAAACTTCTCTTTCTTGGATCAGATGGGAAGAGCTATCCTTATCTTTTCAAAG
GACTGGAGGATTTACATCTGGATGAGAGAATAATGCAGTTCCTATCTATTGTGAATACCATGTTTGCTAC
AATTAATCGCCAAGAAACACCCCGGTTCCATGCTCGACACTATTCTGTAACACCACTAGGAACAAGATCA
GGACTAATCCAGTGGGTAGATGGAGCCACACCCTTATTTGGTCTTTACAAACGATGGCAACAACGGGAAG
CTGCCTTACAAGCACAAAAGGCCCAAGATTCCTACCAAACTCCTCAGAATCCTGGAATTGTACCCCGTCC
TAGTGAACTTTATTACAGTAAAATTGGCCCTGCTTTGAAAACAGTTGGGCTTAGCCTGGATGTGTCCCGT
CGGGATTGGCCTCTTCATGTAATGAAGGCAGTATTGGAAGAGTTAATGGAGGCCACACCCCCGAATCTCC
TTGCCAAAGAGCTCTGGTCATCTTGCACAACACCTGATGAATGGTGGAGAGTTACGCAGTCTTATGCAAG
ATCTACTGCAGTCATGTCTATGGTTGGATACATAATTGGCCTTGGAGACAGACATCTGGATAATGTTCTT
ATAGATATGACGACTGGAGAAGTTGTTCACATAGATTACAATGTTTGCTTTGAAAAAGGTAAAAGCCTTA
GAGTTCCTGAGAAAGTACCTTTTCGAATGACACAAAACATTGAAACAGCACTGGGTGTAACTGGAGTAGA
AGGTGTATTTAGGCTTTCATGTGAGCAGGTTTTACACATTATGCGGCGTGGCAGAGAGACCCTGCTGACG
CTGCTGGAGGCCTTTGTGTACGACCCTCTGGTGGACTGGACAGCAGGAGGCGAGGCTGGGTTTGCTGGTG
CTGTCTATGGTGGAGGTGGCCAGCAGGCCGAGAGCAAGCAGAGCAAGAGAGAGATGGAGCGAGAGATCAC
CCGCAGCCTGTTTTCTTCTAGAGTAGCTGAGATTAAGGTGAACTGGTTTAAGAATAGAGATGAGATGCTG
GTTGTGCTTCCCAAGTTGGACGGTAGCTTAGATGAATACCTAAGCTTGCAAGAGCAACTGACAGATGTGG
AAAAACTGCAGGGCAAACTACTGGAGGAAATAGAGTTTCTAGAAGGAGCTGAAGGGGTGGATCATCCTTC
TCATACTCTGCAACACAGGTATTCTGAGCACACCCAACTACAGACTCAGCAAAGAGCTGTTCAGGAAGCA
ATCCAGGTGAAGCTGAATGAATTTGAACAATGGATAACACATTATCAGGCTGCATTCAATAATTTAGAAG
CAACACAGCTTGCAAGCTTGCTTCAAGAGATAAGCACACAAATGGACCTTGGTCCTCCAAGTTACGTGCC
AGCAACAGCCTTTCTGCAGAATGCTGGTCAGGCCCACTTGATTAGCCAGTGCGAGCAGCTGGAGGGGGAG
GTTGGTGCTCTCCTGCAGCAGAGGCGCTCCGTGCTCCGTGGCTGTCTGGAGCAACTGCATCACTATGCAA
CCGTGGCCCTGCAGTATCCGAAGGCCATATTTCAGAAACATCGAATTGAACAGTGGAAGACCTGGATGGA
AGAGCTCATCTGTAACACCACAGTAGAGCGTTGTCAAGAGCTCTATAGGAAATATGAAATGCAATATGCT
CCCCAGCCACCCCCAACAGTGTGTCAGTTCATCACTGCCACTGAAATGACCCTGCAGCGATACGCAGCAG
ACATCAACAGCAGACTTATTAGACAAGTGGAACGCTTGAAACAGGAAGCTGTCACTGTGCCAGTTTGTGA
AGATCAGTTGAAAGAAATTGAACGTTGCATTAAAGTTTTCCTTCATGAGAATGGAGAAGAAGGATCTTTG
AGTCTAGCAAGTGTTATTATTTCTGCCCTTTGTACCCTTACAAGGCGTAACCTGATGATGGAAGGTGCAG
CGTCAAGTGCTGGAGAACAGCTGGTTGATCTGACTTCTCGGGATGGAGCCTGGTTCTTGGAGGAACTCTG
CAGTATGAGCGGAAACGTCACCTGCTTGGTTCAGTTACTGAAGCAGTGCCACCTGGTGCCACAGGACTTA
GATATCCCGAACCCCATGGAAGCGTCTGAGACAGTTCACTTAGCCAATGGAGTGTATACCTCACTTCAGG
AATTGAATTCGAATTTCCGGCAAATCATATTTCCAGAAGCACTTCGATGTTTAATGAAAGGGGAATACAC
GTTAGAAAGTATGCTGCATGAACTGGACGGTCTTATTGAGCAGACCACCGATGGCGTTCCCCTGCAGACT
CTAGTGGAATCTCTTCAGGCCTACTTAAGAAACGCAGCTATGGGACTGGAAGAAGAAACACATGCTCATT
ACATCGATGTTGCCAGACTACTACATGCTCAGTACGGTGAATTAATCCAACCGAGAAATGGTTCAGTTGA
TGAAACACCCAAAATGTCAGCTGGCCAGATGCTTTTGGTAGCATTCGATGGCATGTTTGCTCAAGTTGAA
ACTGCTTTCAGCTTATTAGTTGAAAAGTTGAACAAGATGGAAATTCCCATAGCTTGGCGAAAGATTGACA
TCATAAGGGAAGCCAGGAGTACTCAAGTTAATTTTTTTGATGATGATAATCACCGGCAGGTGCTAGAAGA
GATTTTCTTTCTAAAAAGACTACAGACTATTAAGGAGTTCTTCAGGCTCTGTGGTACCTTTTCTAAAACA
TTGTCAGGATCAAGTTCACTTGAAGATCAGAATACTGTGAATGGGCCTGTACAGATTGTCAATGTGAAAA
CCCTTTTTAGAAACTCTTGTTTCAGTGAAGACCAAATGGCCAAACCTATCAAGGCATTCACAGCTGACTT
TGTGAGGCAGCTCTTGATAGGGCTACCCAACCAAGCCCTCGGACTCACACTGTGCAGTTTTATCAGTGCT
CTGGGTGTAGACATCATTGCTCAAGTAGAGGCAAAGGACTTTGGTGCCGAAAGCAAAGTTTCTGTTGATG
ATCTCTGTAAGAAAGCGGTGGAACATAACATCCAGATAGGGAAGTTCTCTCAGCTGGTTATGAACAGGGC
AACTGTGTTAGCAAGTTCTTACGACACTGCCTGGAAGAAGCATGACTTGGTGCGAAGGCTAGAAACCAGT
ATTTCTTCTTGTAAGACAAGCCTGCAGCGGGTTCAGCTGCATATTGCCATGTTTCAGTGGCAACATGAAG
ATCTACTTATCAATAGACCACAAGCCATGTCAGTCACACCTCCCCCACGGTCTGCTATCCTAACCAGCAT
GAAAAAGAAGCTGCATACCCTGAGCCAGATTGAAACTTCTATTGCGACAGTTCAGGAGAAGCTAGCTGCA
CTTGAATCAAGTATTGAACAGCGACTCAAGTGGGCAGGTGGTGCCAACCCTGCATTGGCCCCTGTACTAC
AAGATTTTGAAGCAACGATAGCTGAAAGAAGAAATCTTGTCCTTAAAGAGAGCCAAAGAGCAAGTCAGGT
CACATTTCTCTGCAGCAATATCATTCATTTTGAAAGTTTACGAACAAGAACTGCAGAAGCCTTAAACCTG
GATGCGGCGTTATTTGAACTAATCAAGCGATGTCAGCAGATGTGTTCGTTTGCATCACAGTTTAACAGTT
CAGTGTCTGAGTTAGAGCTTCGTTTATTACAGAGAGTGGACACTGGTCTTGAACATCCTATTGGCAGCTC
TGAATGGCTTTTGTCAGCACACAAACAGTTGACCCAGGATATGTCTACTCAGAGGGCAATTCAGACAGAG
AAAGAGCAGCAGATAGAAACGGTCTGTGAAACAATTCAGAATCTGGTTGATAATATAAAGACTGTGCTCA
CTGGTCATAACCGACAGCTTGGAGATGTCAAACATCTCTTGAAAGCTATGGCTAAGGATGAAGAAGCTGC
TCTGGCAGATGGTGAAGATGTTCCCTATGAGAACAGTGTTAGGCAGTTTTTGGGTGAATATAAATCATGG
CAAGACAACATTCAAACAGTTCTATTTACATTAGTCCAGGCTATGGGTCAGGTTCGAAGTCAAGAACACG
TTGAAATGCTCCAGGAAATCACTCCCACCTTGAAAGAACTGAAAACACAAAGTCAGAGTATCTATAATAA
TTTAGTGAGTTTTGCATCACCCTTAGTCACCGATGCAACAAATGAATGTTCGAGTCCAACGTCATCTGCT
ACTTATCAGCCATCCTTCGCTGCAGCAGTCCGGAGTAACACTGGCCAGAAGACTCAGCCTGATGTCATGT
CACAGAATGCTAGAAAGCTGATCCAGAAAAATCTTGCTACATCAGCTGATACTCCACCAAGCACCGTTCC
AGGAACTGGCAAGAGTGTTGCTTGTAGTCCTAAAAAGGCAGTCAGAGACCCTAAAACTGGGAAAGCGGTG
CAAGAGAGAAACTCCTATGCAGTGAGTGTGTGGAAGAGAGTGAAAGCCAAGTTAGAGGGCCGAGATGTTG
ATCCGAATAGGAGGATGTCAGTTGCTGAACAGGTTGACTATGTCATTAAGGAAGCAACTAATCTAGATAA
CTTGGCTCAGCTGTATGAAGGTTGGACAGCCTGGGTGTGAATGGCAAGACAGTAGATGAGTCTGGTTAAG
CGAGGTCAGACATCCACCAGAATCAACTCGACCTCGACTCGACTCTAGAGGATCCCGGGTGGCATCCCTG
TGACCCCTCCCCAGTGCCTCTCCTGGCCCTGGAAGTTGCCACTCCAGTGCCCACCAGCCTTGTCCTAATA
AAATTAAGTTGCATCATTTTGTCTGACTAGGTGTCCTTCTATAATATTATGGGGTGGAGGGGGGTGGTAT
GGAGCAAGGGGCAAGTTGGGAAGACAACCTGTAGGGCCTGCGGGGTCTATTGGGAACCAAGCTGGAGTGC
AGTGGCACAATCTTGGCTCACTGCAATCTCCGCCTCCTGGGTTCAAGCGATTCTCCTGCCTCAGCCTCCC
GAGTTGTTGGGATTCCAGGCATGCATGACCAGGCTCAGCTAATTTTTGTTTTTTTGGTAGAGACGGGGTT
TCACCATATTGGCCAGGCTGGTCTCCAACTCCTAATCTCAGGTGATCTACCCACCTTGGCCTCCCAAATT
GCTGGGATTACAGGCGTGAACCACTGCTCCCTTCCCTGTCCTTCTGATTTTAAAATAACTATACCAGCAG
GAGGACGTCCAGACACAGCATAGGCTACCTGGCCATGCCCAACCGGTGGGACATTTGAGTTGCTTGCTTG
GCACTGTCCTCTCATGCGTTGGGTCCACTCAGTAGATGCCTGTTGAATTGGGTACGCGGCCAGCTTGGCT
GTGGAATGTGTGTCAGTTAGGGTGTGGAAAGTCCCCAGGCTCCCCAGCAGGCAGAAGTATGCAAAGCATG
CATCTCAATTAGTCAGCAACCAGGTGTGGAAAGTCCCCAGGCTCCCCAGCAGGCAGAAGTATGCAAAGCA
TGCATCTCAATTAGTCAGCAACCATAGTCCCGCCCCTAACTCCGCCCATCCCGCCCCTAACTCCGCCCAG
TTCCGCCCATTCTCCGCCCCATGGCTGACTAATTTTTTTTATTTATGCAGAGGCCGAGGCCGCCTCGGCC
TCTGAGCTATTCCAGAAGTAGTGAGGAGGCTTTTTTGGAGGCCTAGGCTTTTGCAAAAAGCTCCTCGAGG
AACTGAAAAACCAGAAAGTTAATTCCCTATAGTGAGTCGTATTAAATTCGTAATCATGTCATAGCTGTTT
CCTGTGTGAAATTGTTATCCGCTCACAATTCCACACAACATACGAGCCGGAAGCATAAAGTGTAAAGCCT
GGGGTGCCTAATGAGTGAGCTAACTCACATTAATTGCGTTGCGCTCACTGCCCGCTTTCCAGTCGGGAAA
CCTGTCGTGCCAGCTGCATTAATGAATCGGCCAACGCGCGGGGAGAGGCGGTTTGCGTATTGGGCGCTCT
TCCGCTTCCTCGCTCACTGACTCGCTGCGCTCGGTCGTTCGGCTGCGGCGAGCGGTATCAGCTCACTCAA
AGGCGGTAATACGGTTATCCACAGAATCAGGGGATAACGCAGGAAAGAACATGTGAGCAAAAGGCCAGCA
AAAGGCCAGGAACCGTAAAAAGGCCGCGTTGCTGGCGTTTTTCCATAGGCTCCGCCCCCCTGACGAGCAT
CACAAAAATCGACGCTCAAGTCAGAGGTGGCGAAACCCGACAGGACTATAAAGATACCAGGCGTTTCCCC
CTGGAAGCTCCCTCGTGCGCTCTCCTGTTCCGACCCTGCCGCTTACCGGATACCTGTCCGCCTTTCTCCC
TTCGGGAAGCGTGGCGCTTTCTCATAGCTCACGCTGTAGGTATCTCAGTTCGGTGTAGGTCGTTCGCTCC
AAGCTGGGCTGTGTGCACGAACCCCCCGTTCAGCCCGACCGCTGCGCCTTATCCGGTAACTATCGTCTTG
AGTCCAACCCGGTAAGACACGACTTATCGCCACTGGCAGCAGCCACTGGTAACAGGATTAGCAGAGCGAG
GTATGTAGGCGGTGCTACAGAGTTCTTGAAGTGGTGGCCTAACTACGGCTACACTAGAAGAACAGTATTT
GGTATCTGCGCTCTGCTGAAGCCAGTTACCTTCGGAAAAAGAGTTGGTAGCTCTTGATCCGGCAAACAAA
CCACCGCTGGTAGCGGTGGTTTTTTTGTTTGCAAGCAGCAGATTACGCGCAGAAAAAAAGGATCTCAAGA
AGATCCTTTGATCTTTTCTACGGGGTCTGACGCTCAGTGGAACGAAAACTCACGTTAAGGGATTTTGGTC
ATGAGATTATCAAAAAGGATCTTCACCTAGATCCTTTTAAATTAAAAATGAAGTTTTAAATCAATCTAAA
GTATATATGAGTAAACTTGGTCTGACAGTTACCAATGCTTAATCAGTGAGGCACCTATCTCAGCGATCTG
TCTATTTCGTTCATCCATAGTTGCCTGACTCCCCGTCGTGTAGATAACTACGATACGGGAGGGCTTACCA
TCTGGCCCCAGTGCTGCAATGATACCGCGAGACCCACGCTCACCGGCTCCAGATTTATCAGCAATAAACC
AGCCAGCCGGAAGGGCCGAGCGCAGAAGTGGTCCTGCAACTTTATCCGCCTCCATCCAGTCTATTAATTG
TTGCCGGGAAGCTAGAGTAAGTAGTTCGCCAGTTAATAGTTTGCGCAACGTTGTTGCCATTGCTACAGGC
ATCGTGGTGTCACGCTCGTCGTTTGGTATGGCTTCATTCAGCTCCGGTTCCCAACGATCAAGGCGAGTTA
CATGATCCCCCATGTTATGCAAAAAAGCGGTTAGCTCCTTCGGTCCTCCGATCGTTGTCAGAAGTAAGTT
GGCCGCAGTGTTATCACTCATGGTTATGGCAGCACTGCATAATTCTCTTACTGTCATGCCATCCGTAAGA
TGCTTTTCTGTGACTGGTGAGTACTCAACCAAGTCATTCTGAGAATAGTGTATGCGGCGACCGAGTTGCT
CTTGCCCGGCGTCAATACGGGATAATACCGCGCCACATAGCAGAACTTTAAAAGTGCTCATCATTGGAAA
ACGTTCTTCGGGGCGAAAACTCTCAAGGATCTTACCGCTGTTGAGATCCAGTTCGATGTAACCCACTCGT
GCACCCAACTGATCTTCAGCATCTTTTACTTTCACCAGCGTTTCTGGGTGAGCAAAAACAGGAAGGCAAA
ATGCCGCAAAAAAGGGAATAAGGGCGACACGGAAATGTTGAATACTCATACTCTTCCTTTTTCAATATTA
TTGAAGCATTTATCAGGGTTATTGTCTCATGAGCGGATACATATTTGAATGTATTTAGAAAAATAAACAA
ATAGGGGTTCCGCGCACATTTCCCCGAAAAGTGCCACCTG
[124 nt withheld, positions 15091-15214]
C
[91 nt withheld, positions 15216-15306]
A
[49 nt withheld, positions 15308-15356]
CCTTTGACGTTGGAGTCCACGTTCTTT
[37 nt withheld, positions 15384-15420]
ACCCTATCTCGGTCTATTCTTTTGATTTATAAGGGATTTTGCCGATTTCGGCCTATTGGTTAAAAAATGA
GCTGATTTAACAAAAATTTAACGCGAATTTTAACAAAATATTAACGCTTACAATTTCCATTCGCCATTCA
GGCTGCGCAACTGTTGGGAAGGGCGATCGGTGCGGGCCTCTTCGCTATTACGCCAGCTGGCGAAAGGGGG
ATGTGCTGCAAGGCGATTAAGTTGGGTAACGCCAGGGTTTTCCCAGTCACGACGTTGTAAAACGACGGCC
AGTGCCAAGCTGATCTATACATTGAATCAATATTGGCAATTAGCCATATTAGTCATTGGTTA
Features (pLannotate 1.2.2; 16 found; start..end, strand, type, name):
    102..481     +  enhancer       CMV enhancer: human cytomegalovirus immediate early enhancer
    483..682     +  promoter       CMV promoter: human cytomegalovirus (CMV) immediate early promoter
    815..11797   +  CDS            SMG1: SMG1_HUMAN - Also known as ATX, KIAA0421, LIP. Experimental evidence at protein level: Swiss-Prot protein existence level 1. Serine/threonine protein kinase involved in both mRNA surveillance and genotoxic stress response pathways. Recognizes the substrate consensus sequence [ST]-Q. Plays a central role in nonsense- mediated decay (NMD) of mRNAs containing premature stop codons by phosphorylating UPF1/RENT1. Recruited by release factors to stalled ribosomes together with SMG8 and SMG9 (forming the SMG1C protein kinase complex), and UPF1 to form the transient SURF (SMG1-UPF1-eRF1-eRF3) complex.
  11869..11886   -  misc_feature   MCS (fragment): pUC18/19 multiple cloning site
  11887..12509   +  polyA_signal   hGH poly(A) signal: human growth hormone polyadenylation signal
  12538..12867   +  promoter       SV40 promoter: SV40 enhancer and early promoter
  12906..12924   -  promoter       T7 promoter: promoter for bacteriophage T7 RNA polymerase
  12960..12982   -  protein_bind   lac operator (fragment): The lac repressor binds to the lac operator to inhibit transcription in E. coli. This inhibition can be relieved by adding lactose or isopropyl-β-D-thiogalactopyranoside (IPTG). lac repressor encoded by lacI
  12986..13016   -  promoter       lac promoter: promoter for the E. coli lac operon
  13031..13052   -  protein_bind   CAP binding site: CAP binding activates transcription in the presence of cAMP. E. coli catabolite activator protein
  13065..13157   -  CDS            lacI (fragment): lac repressor; lacI; The lac repressor binds to the lac operator to inhibit transcription in E. coli. This inhibition can be relieved by adding lactose or isopropyl-β-D-thiogalactopyranoside (IPTG).
  13340..13928   -  rep_origin     ori: high-copy-number ColE1/pMB1/pBR322/pUC origin of replication
  14099..14959   -  CDS            AmpR: β-lactamase; bla; confers resistance to ampicillin, carbenicillin, and related antibiotics
  14960..15064   -  promoter       AmpR promoter: bla
  15091..15519   +  rep_origin     f1 ori (sequence partly withheld): f1 bacteriophage origin of replication; arrow indicates direction of (+) strand synthesis
  15550..15704   -  CDS            lacZα (fragment): LacZα fragment of β-galactosidase; lacZ fragment
