[The description below was written by a language model from this plasmid's Addgene catalogue record and pLannotate feature annotations shown in this document.]
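Description:
FLAG SMG1 WT is a mammalian expression plasmid for producing wild-type human SMG1 with an N-terminal FLAG epitope tag. SMG1 is a large PI3K-related serine/threonine kinase that phosphorylates UPF1 during nonsense-mediated mRNA decay and also acts in genotoxic stress responses. The roughly 11 kb coding sequence sits downstream of the human cytomegalovirus immediate-early enhancer and promoter, which drive strong constitutive transcription in transfected mammalian cells. The FLAG tag, recorded as being supplied by the backbone, allows detection or immunoprecipitation of the kinase with anti-FLAG reagents, although it is not annotated as a separate feature in the table. In bacteria the plasmid is maintained through a high-copy ColE1/pUC-type origin and selected with ampicillin via the β-lactamase gene. An f1 origin is also present.

The catalogue entry and the sequenced record differ in several respects. The backbone is listed as pcDNA3.1 with neomycin/G418 selection and a total size of about 16.5 kb, and the BGH reverse primer is suggested for sequencing. The annotated full sequence, however, is 15,762 nt, terminates the SMG1 transcript with a human growth hormone polyadenylation signal rather than a BGH signal, and shows an SV40 early promoter with no annotated neomycin resistance gene behind it. It also carries lac promoter/operator, lacI and lacZα fragments that suggest a different or modified vector framework. G418 selection therefore cannot be confirmed from the feature table. The record supports use for transient expression of tagged wild-type SMG1, and the associated work concerns ATM, SMG1 and DDX5 in DNA damage-induced alternative splicing.
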