Addgene plasmid #199573: FLAG SMG1 WT
Purpose: Expresses FLAG-tagged WT SMG1
Depositing lab: Michael Kastan. Depositing organization: Duke University. Publication: Participation of ATM, SMG1, and DDX5 in a DNA Damage-Induced Alternative Splicing Pathway. McCann JJ, Fleenor DE, Chen J, Lai CH, Bass TE, Kastan MB. Radiat Res. 2023 Apr 1;199(4):406-421. doi: 10.1667/RADE-22-00219.1. PubMed 36921295.
Backbone
  Vector backbone: pcDNA3.1
  Backbone manufacturer: Invitrogen
  Backbone size w/o insert (bp): 5500
  Total vector size (bp): 16500
  Vector type: Mammalian Expression
  Selectable markers: Neomycin (select with G418)
Growth in bacteria
  Bacterial resistance: Ampicillin, 100 μg/mL
  Growth temperature: 37°C
  Growth strain: DH5alpha
  Copy number: High Copy
Gene/Insert
  Gene/Insert name: SMG1
  Species: H. sapiens (human)
  Insert size (bp): 11000
  GenBank ID: NM_015092
  Entrez Gene: SMG1 (a.k.a. 61E3.4, ATX, LIP)
  Promoter: CMV
  Tag / fusion protein: FLAG (N terminal on backbone)
  Cloning method: Restriction Enzyme; 5′ cloning site Xho! (not destroyed); 3′ cloning site XhoI (not destroyed)
  Sequencing primers: 5′ CMV-F; 3′ BGH-rev
Terms and licenses: Academic/Nonprofit Terms; Industry Terms: Not Available to Industry
How to cite: FLAG SMG1 WT was a gift from Michael Kastan (Addgene plasmid # 199573 ; http://n2t.net/addgene:199573 ; RRID:Addgene_199573)
